>Addgene plasmid #194018 | RcSxph | addgene full sequence | sequence record 390542 | Addgene NGS Result
GGAAGACCTCGGCCGTCGCGGCGCTTGCCGGTGGTGCTGACCCCGGATGAAGTGGTTCGCATCCTCGGTT
TTCTGGAAGGCGAGCATCGTTTGTTCGCCCAGGACTCTAGCTATAGTTCTAGTGGTTGGCTACGTATACT
CCGGAATATTAATAGATCATGGAGATAATTAAAATGATAACCATCTCGCAAATAAATAAGTATTTTACTG
TTTTCGTAACAGTTTTGTAATAAAAAAACCTATAAATATTCCGGATTATTCATACCGTCCCACCATCGGG
CGCGGATCCATGGCTCCTACCTTCCAGACCGCTCTGTTCTTCACCATCATCTCCCTGTCCTTCGCTATGG
CCCCGAACGCAAAGCAAGTCCGCTGGTGTGCTATCAGCGACCTGGAGCAGAAGAAATGCAACGATCTGGT
TGGTAGCTGCAACGTGCCGGACATCACCCTGGTGTGCGTTCTGCGTAGCAGCACCGAAGATTGCATGACC
GCGATCAAGGACGGTCAGGCGGATGCTATGTTCCTGGACAGCGGCGAGGTGTACGAAGCGAGCAAAGATC
CGTACAACCTGAAGCCGATCATCGCTGAACCGTACAGCAGCAACCGTGACCTGCAGAAGTGCCTGAAAGA
GCGTCAGCAGGCGCTGGCTAAGAAAATGATCGGTCACTACATCCCGCAGTGCGATGAGAAAGGCAACTAC
CAACCGCAGCAGTGCCACGGTAGCACCGGTCACTGCTGGTGCGTTAACGCGATGGGTGAAAAGATCAGCG
GTACCAACACCCCGCCGGGTCAGACCCGTGCTACCTGCGAGCGTCACGAACTGCCGAAGTGCCTGAAAGA
ACGTCAGGTGGCGCTGGGTGGCGACGAGAAAGTTCTGGGTCGTTTCGTGCCGCAGTGCGATGAAAAGGGC
AACTACGAGCCGCAGCAGTTCCACGGTAGCACCGGCTACTCCTGGTGTGTTAACGCGATCGGCGAGGAAA
TCGCTGGCACCAAAACCCCGCCGGGCAAGATCCCGGCTACCTGCCAGAAGCACGACCTGGTGACCACCTG
CCACTACGCGGTTGCTATGGTGAAGAAAAGCAGCGCGTTCCAGTTCAACCAGCTGAAGGGCAAACGTAGC
TGCCACAGCGGTGTTAGCAAAACCGACGGCTGGAAGGCGCTGGTGACCGTTCTGGTGGAAAAGAAACTGC
TGAGCTGGGATGGTCCGGCGAAAGAGAGCATCCAGCGTGCTATGAGCAAGTTCTTCAGCGTGAGCTGCAT
TCCGGGTGCTACCCAGACCAACCTGTGCAAGCAGTGCAAAGGCGAGGAAGGCAAGAACTGCAAAAACAGC
CACGACGAACCGTACTACGGTAACTACGGCGCGTTCCGTTGCCTGAAGGAAGACATGGGTGACGTTGCGT
TCCTGCGTAGCACCGCTCTGAGCGACGAGCACAGCGAAGTGTACGAGCTGCTGTGCCCGGATAACACCCG
TAAGCCGCTGAACAAGTACAAAGAGTGCAACCTGGGTACCGTTCCGGCTGGCACCGTGGTTACCCGTAAG
ATCAGCGACAAAACCGAAGACATCAACAACTTCCTGATGGAGGCGCAGAAGCGTCAGTGCAAACTGTTCA
GCAGCGCTCACGGCAAGGACCTGATGTTCGACGATAGCACCCTGCAGCTGGCTCTGCTGAGCAGCGAGGT
TGATGCTTTCCTGTACCTGGGTGTGAAACTGTTCCACGCGATGAAGGCTCTGACCGGCGACGCTCACCTG
CCGAGCAAGAACAAAGTGCGTTGGTGCACCATCAACAAGCTGGAAAAGATGAAATGCGACGATTGGAGCG
CGGTTAGCGGTGGCGCGATCGCTTGCACCGAGGCTAGCTGCCCGAAGGGCTGCGTGAAACAGATCCTGAA
GGGCGAAGCGGACGCTGTTAAGCTGGAAGTGCAGTACATGTACGAGGCGCTGATGTGCGGTCTGCTGCCG
GCTGTTGAGGAATACCACAACAAAGACGATTTCGGTCCGTGCAAGACCCCAGGTAGCCCGTACACCGACT
TCGGCACCCTGCGTGCGGTTGCTCTGGTGAAGAAAAGCAACAAAGACATCAACTGGAACAACATCAAGGG
CAAGAAGAGCTGCCACACCGGTGTGGGCGACATCGCTGGCTGGGTTATCCCGGTGAGCCTGATCCGTCGT
CAGAACGATAACAGCGACATCGATAGCTTCTTCGGCGAGAGCTGCGCGCCGGGCAGCGACACCAAAAGCA
ACCTGTGCAAGCTGTGCATCGGTGACCCGAAGAACAGCGCGGCTAACACCAAATGCAGCCTGAGCGACAA
GGAAGCGTACTACGGTAACCAGGGCGCTTTCCGTTGCCTGGTGGAGAAAGGTGACGTTGCTTTCGTGCCG
CACACCGTGGTTTTCGAAAACACCGATGGCAAGAACCCGGCGGTTTGGGCTAAGAACCTGAAAAGCGAAG
ACTTCGAGCTGCTGTGCCTGGATGGTAGCCGTGCGCCGGTGAGCAACTACAAGAGCTGCAAACTGAGCGG
TATCCCGCCGCCGGCTATCGTTACCCGTGAGGAAAGCATCAGCGACGTGGTTCGTATCGTGGCTAACCAG
CAGAGCCTGTACGGTCGTAAAGGCTTCGAGAAGGATATGTTCCAGCTGTTCAGCAGCAACAAGGGTAACA
ACCTGCTGTTCAACGACAACACCCAGTGCCTGATCACCTTCGATCGTCAGCCGAAAGACATCATGGAAGA
TTACTTCGGCAAGCCGTACTACACCACCGTGTACGGCGCGTCCCGCTCCGCTATGTCCTCCGAACTGATT
TCCGCCTGTACCATTAAACACTGCTCGAATTCTTTGGAAGTTTTGTTTCAAGGTCCAACTGCTGCCGCCG
CTGTGAGCAAGGGCGAGGAGCTGTTCACCGGGGTGGTGCCCATCCTGGTCGAGCTGGACGGCGACGTAAA
CGGCCACAAGTTCAGCGTGTCCGGCGAGGGCGAGGGCGATGCCACCTACGGCAAGCTGACCCTGAAGTTC
ATCTGCACCACCGGCAAGCTGCCCGTGCCCTGGCCCACCCTCGTGACCACCCTGACCTACGGCGTGCAGT
GCTTCAGCCGCTACCCCGACCACATGAAGCAGCACGACTTCTTCAAGTCCGCCATGCCCGAAGGCTACGT
CCAGGAGCGCACCATCTTCTTCAAGGACGACGGCAACTACAAGACCCGCGCCGAGGTGAAGTTCGAGGGC
GACACCCTGGTGAACCGCATCGAGCTGAAGGGCATCGACTTCAAGGAGGACGGCAACATCCTGGGGCACA
AGCTGGAGTACAACTACAACAGCCACAACGTCTATATCATGGCCGACAAGCAGAAGAACGGCATCAAGGT
GAACTTCAAGATCCGCCACAACATCGAGGACGGCAGCGTGCAGCTCGCCGACCACTACCAGCAGAACACC
CCCATCGGCGACGGCCCCGTGCTGCTGCCCGACAACCACTACCTGAGCACCCAGTCCAAGCTGAGCAAAG
ACCCCAACGAGAAGCGCGATCACATGGTCCTGCTGGAGTTCGTGACCGCCGCCGGGATCACTCTCGGCAT
GGACGAGCTGTACAAGTCCGGAGGTGGTCACCATCACCATCACCACCATCACCATCACTAATAGAAGCTT
GTCGAGAAGTACTAGAGGATCATAATCAGCCATACCACATTTGTAGAGGTTTTACTTGCTTTAAAAAACC
TCCCACACCTCCCCCTGAACCTGAAACATAAAATGAATGCAATTGTTGTTGTTAACTTGTTTATTGCAGC
TTATAATGGTTACAAATAAAGCAATAGCATCACAAATTTCACAAATAAAGCATTTTTTTCACTGCATTCT
AGTTGTGGTTTGTCCAAACTCATCAATGTATCTTATCATGTCTGGATCTGATCACTGCTTGAGCCTAGGA
GATCCGAACCAGATAAGTGAAATCTAGTTCCAAACTATTTTGTCATTTTTAATTTTCGTATTAGCTTACG
ACGCTACACCCAGTTCCCATCTATTTTGTCACTCTTCCCTAAATAATCCTTAAAAACTCCATTTCCACCC
CTCCCAGTTCCCAACTATTTTGTCCGCCCACAGCGGGGCATTTTTCTTCCTGTTATGTTTTTAATCAAAC
ATCCTGCCAACTCCATGTGACAAACCGTCATCTTCGGCTACTTTTTCTCTGTCACAGAATGAAAATTTTT
CTGTCATCTCTTCGTTATTAATGTTTGTAATTGACTGAATATCAACGCTTATTTGCAGCCTGAATGGCGA
ATGGG
[124 nt withheld, positions 4276-4399]
C
[91 nt withheld, positions 4401-4491]
A
[49 nt withheld, positions 4493-4541]
CCTTTGACGTTGGAGTCCACGTTCTT
[37 nt withheld, positions 4568-4604]
ACCCTATCTCGGTCTATTCTTTTGATTTATAAGGGATTTTGCCGATTTCGGCCTATTGGTTAAAAAATGA
GCTGATTTAACAAAAATTTAACGCGAATTTTAACAAAATATTAACGCTTACAATTTAGGTGGCACTTTTC
GGGGAAATGTGCGCGGAACCCCTATTTGTTTATTTTTCTAAATACATTCAAATATGTATCCGCTCATGAG
ACAATAACCCTGATAAATGCTTCAATAATATTGAAAAAGGAAGAGTATGAGTATTCAACATTTCCGTGTC
GCCCTTATTCCCTTTTTTGCGGCATTTTGCCTTCCTGTTTTTGCTCACCCAGAAACGCTGGTGAAAGTAA
AAGATGCTGAAGATCAGTTGGGTGCACGAGTGGGTTACATCGAACTGGATCTCAACAGCGGTAAGATCCT
TGAGAGTTTTCGCCCCGAAGAACGTTTTCCAATGATGAGCACTTTTAAAGTTCTGCTATGTGGCGCGGTA
TTATCCCGTATTGACGCCGGGCAAGAGCAACTCGGTCGCCGCATACACTATTCTCAGAATGACTTGGTTG
AGTACTCACCAGTCACAGAAAAGCATCTTACGGATGGCATGACAGTAAGAGAATTATGCAGTGCTGCCAT
AACCATGAGTGATAACACTGCGGCCAACTTACTTCTGACAACGATCGGAGGACCGAAGGAGCTAACCGCT
TTTTTGCACAACATGGGGGATCATGTAACTCGCCTTGATCGTTGGGAACCGGAGCTGAATGAAGCCATAC
CAAACGACGAGCGTGACACCACGATGCCTGTAGCAATGGCAACAACGTTGCGCAAACTATTAACTGGCGA
ACTACTTACTCTAGCTTCCCGGCAACAATTAATAGACTGGATGGAGGCGGATAAAGTTGCAGGACCACTT
CTGCGCTCGGCCCTTCCGGCTGGCTGGTTTATTGCTGATAAATCTGGAGCCGGTGAGCGTGGGTCTCGCG
GTATCATTGCAGCACTGGGGCCAGATGGTAAGCCCTCCCGTATCGTAGTTATCTACACGACGGGGAGTCA
GGCAACTATGGATGAACGAAATAGACAGATCGCTGAGATAGGTGCCTCACTGATTAAGCATTGGTAACTG
TCAGACCAAGTTTACTCATATATACTTTAGATTGATTTAAAACTTCATTTTTAATTTAAAAGGATCTAGG
TGAAGATCCTTTTTGATAATCTCATGACCAAAATCCCTTAACGTGAGTTTTCGTTCCACTGAGCGTCAGA
CCCCGTAGAAAAGATCAAAGGATCTTCTTGAGATCCTTTTTTTCTGCGCGTAATCTGCTGCTTGCAAACA
AAAAAACCACCGCTACCAGCGGTGGTTTGTTTGCCGGATCAAGAGCTACCAACTCTTTTTCCGAAGGTAA
CTGGCTTCAGCAGAGCGCAGATACCAAATACTGTTCTTCTAGTGTAGCCGTAGTTAGGCCACCACTTCAA
GAACTCTGTAGCACCGCCTACATACCTCGCTCTGCTAATCCTGTTACCAGTGGCTGCTGCCAGTGGCGAT
AAGTCGTGTCTTACCGGGTTGGACTCAAGACGATAGTTACCGGATAAGGCGCAGCGGTCGGGCTGAACGG
GGGGTTCGTGCACACAGCCCAGCTTGGAGCGAACGACCTACACCGAACTGAGATACCTACAGCGTGAGCT
ATGAGAAAGCGCCACGCTTCCCGAAGGGAGAAAGGCGGACAGGTATCCGGTAAGCGGCAGGGTCGGAACA
GGAGAGCGCACGAGGGAGCTTCCAGGGGGAAACGCCTGGTATCTTTATAGTCCTGTCGGGTTTCGCCACC
TCTGACTTGAGCGTCGATTTTTGTGATGCTCGTCAGGGGGGCGGAGCCTATGGAAAAACGCCAGCAACGC
GGCCTTTTTACGGTTCCTGGCCTTTTGCTGGCCTTTTGCTCACATGTTCTTTCCTGCGTTATCCCCTGAT
TCTGTGGATAACCGTATTACCGCCTTTGAGTGAGCTGATACCGCTCGCCGCAGCCGAACGACCGAGCGCA
GCGAGTCAGTGAGCGAGGAAGCGGAAGAGCGCCTGATGCGGTATTTTCTCCTTACGCATCTGTGCGGTAT
TTCACACCGCATAGACCAGCCGCGTAACCTGGCAAAATCGGTTACGGTTGAGTAATAAATGGATGCCCTG
CGTAAGCGGGTGTGGGCGGACAATAAAGTCTTAAACTGAACAAAATAGATCTAAACTATGACAATAAAGT
CTTAAACTAGACAGAATAGTTGTAAACTGAAATCAGTCCAGTTATGCTGTGAAAAAGCATACTGGACTTT
TGTTATGGCTAAAGCAAACTCTTCATTTTCTGAAGTGCAAATTGCCCGTCGTATTAAAGAGGGGCGTGGC
CAAGGGCATGGTAAAGACTATATTCGCGGCGTTGTGACAATTTACCGAACAACTCCGCGGCCGGGAAGCC
GATCTCGGCTTGAACGAATTGTTAGGTGGCGGTACTTGGGTCGATATCAAAGTGCATCACTTCTTCCCGT
ATGCCCAACTTTGTATAGAGAGCCACTGCGGGATCGTCACCGTAATCTGCTTGCACGTAGATCACATAAG
CACCAAGCGCGTTGGCCTCATGCTTGAGGAGATTGATGAGCGCGGTGGCAATGCCCTGCCTCCGGTGCTC
GCCGGAGACTGCGAGATCATAGATATAGATCTCACTACGCGGCTGCTCAAACTTGGGCAGAACGTAAGCC
GCGAGAGCGCCAACAACCGCTTCTTGGTCGAAGGCAGCAAGCGCGATGAATGTCTTACTACGGAGCAAGT
TCCCGAGGTAATCGGAGTCCGGCTGATGTTGGGAGTAGGTGGCTACGTCTCCGAACTCACGACCGAAAAG
ATCAAGAGCAGCCCGCATGGATTTGACTTGGTCAGGGCCGAGCCTACATGTGCGAATGATGCCCATACTT
GAGCCACCTAACTTTGTTTTAGGGCGACTGCCCTGCTGCGTAACATCGTTGCTGCTCCATAACATCAAAC
ATCGACCCACGGCGTAACGCGCTTGCTGCTTGGATGCCCGAGGCATAGACTGTACAAAAAAACAGTCATA
ACAAGCCATGAAAACCGCCACTGCGCCGTTACCACCGCTGCGTTCGGTCAAGGTTCTGGACCAGTTGCGT
GAGCGCATACGCTACTTGCATTACAGTTTACGAACCGAACAGGCTTATGTCAACTGGGTTCGTGCCTTCA
TCCGTTTCCACGGTGTGCGTCACCCGGCAACCTTGGGCAGCAGCGAAGTCGAGGCATTTCTGTCCTGGCT
GGCGAACGAGCGCAAGGTTTCGGTCTCCACGCATCGTCAGGCATTGGCGGCCTTGCTGTTCTTCTACGGC
AAGGTGCTGTGCACGGATCTGCCCTGGCTTCAGGAGATC
Features (pLannotate 1.2.2; 17 found; start..end, strand, type, name):
    156..247     +  promoter       polyhedrin promoter: polh from Autographa californica; promoter for the baculovirus polyhedrin gene
    290..2824    +  CDS            SAX_LITCT: Experimental evidence at protein level: Swiss-Prot protein existence level 1. Binds specifically to the neurotoxin saxitoxin. Its physiological role may be to transport or sequester an endogenous organic molecule other than Fe(3+). It may participate in a detoxification mechanism for neutralizing a microbial toxin. From Lithobates catesbeianus (American bullfrog) (Rana catesbeiana).
   2873..3586    +  CDS            mEGFP: mEGFP is a basic (constitutively fluorescent) green fluorescent protein published in 2002, derived from Aequorea victoria. It has moderate acid sensitivity.
   3599..3615    +  CDS            6xHis (fragment): 6xHis affinity tag
   3658..3741    +  CDS            large T antigen (fragment): large T antigen from SV40 (simian virus 40)
   3764..3898    +  polyA_signal   SV40 poly(A) signal: SV40 polyadenylation signal
   3927..4092    -  mobile_element Tn7L: mini-Tn7 element (left end of the Tn7 transposon) Tn7
   4255..4271    +  CDS            lacZα (fragment): LacZα fragment of β-galactosidase; lacZ fragment
   4276..4730    +  rep_origin     f1 ori (sequence partly withheld): f1 bacteriophage origin of replication; arrow indicates direction of (+) strand synthesis
   4756..4860    +  promoter       AmpR promoter: bla
   4861..5721    +  CDS            AmpR: β-lactamase; bla; confers resistance to ampicillin, carbenicillin, and related antibiotics
   5892..6480    +  rep_origin     ori: high-copy-number ColE1/pMB1/pBR322/pUC origin of replication
   6666..6717    -  misc_feature   bom (fragment): basis of mobility region from pBR322
   6785..7009    -  mobile_element Tn7R: mini-Tn7 element (right end of the Tn7 transposon) Tn7
   7076..7609    -  CDS            GmR: gentamycin acetyltransferase; aacC1; confers resistance to gentamycin
   7779..7807    -  promoter       Pc promoter: intI1 (promoter lies within the coding sequence); class 1 integron promoter
   7785..129     -  CDS            YPR2_ECOLX (fragment) (across the origin): Protein predicted: Swiss-Prot protein existence level 4. From Escherichia coli.
