[The description below was written by a language model from this plasmid's Addgene catalogue record and pLannotate feature annotations shown in this document.]
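Description:
RcSxph is a baculovirus donor (transfer) plasmid built on the pFastBac1 backbone for producing the American bullfrog (Rana catesbeiana) saxiphilin, a soluble protein that binds the neurotoxin saxitoxin. In E. coli the 8.0 kb plasmid is maintained by a high-copy ColE1/pUC-type origin and selected with ampicillin through the β-lactamase gene; an f1 origin is also present. The expression cassette, together with a gentamicin resistance gene driven by the Pc integron promoter, lies between the Tn7L and Tn7R ends of a mini-Tn7 element. This is the standard arrangement for site-specific transposition of the cassette into a baculovirus shuttle genome (bacmid) in a suitable E. coli host. The resulting recombinant bacmid is then used to generate virus for infecting insect cells.

Within the transposable segment, the very late polyhedrin promoter from Autographa californica nucleopolyhedrovirus drives the saxiphilin open reading frame, which was inserted by Gibson assembly. Saxiphilin is fused at its C terminus to monomeric EGFP and then to a polyhistidine tag. The catalogue describes this tag as His10, whereas the automated annotation flags only a partial 6xHis match. An SV40 polyadenylation signal terminates the transcript. The depositor notes that, relative to the reference GenBank entry, the encoded protein carries one extra methionine after the signal peptide. The GFP fusion gives a fluorescent readout of expression, and the His tag allows metal-affinity purification. These features fit the stated purpose of protein expression and characterization, in the context of work defining how saxiphilins from frogs and toads recognize saxitoxin.
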