Addgene plasmid #194018: RcSxph
Purpose: Protein expression and characterization
Depositing lab: Dan Minor. Depositing organization: University of California, San Francisco (UCSF). Publication: Definition of a saxitoxin (STX) binding code enables discovery and characterization of the anuran saxiphilin family. Chen Z, Zakrzewska S, Hajare HS, Alvarez-Buylla A, Abderemane-Ali F, Bogan M, Ramirez D, O'Connell LA, Du Bois J, Minor DL Jr. Proc Natl Acad Sci U S A. 2022 Nov;119(44):e2210114119. doi: 10.1073/pnas.2210114119. Epub 2022 Oct 24. PubMed 36279441.
Backbone
  Vector backbone: pFastBac1
Growth in bacteria
  Bacterial resistance: Ampicillin, 100 μg/mL
  Growth temperature: 37°C
  Growth strain: DH5alpha
  Copy number: High Copy
Gene/Insert
  Gene/Insert name: Rana catesbeiana Saxiphilin
  Species: Rana catesbeiana
  GenBank ID: U05246.1
  Promoter: Polyhedrin
  Tag / fusion protein: mEGFP, (C terminal on insert); His10 (C terminal on insert)
  Cloning method: Gibson Cloning
  Sequencing primers: 5′ Polyhedrin forward; 3′ GFP reverse
Terms and licenses: Academic/Nonprofit Terms; Industry Terms: Not Available to Industry
Depositor comments: Relative to U05246.1, RcSxph contains extra M following signal peptide.
How to cite: RcSxph was a gift from Dan Minor (Addgene plasmid # 194018 ; http://n2t.net/addgene:194018 ; RRID:Addgene_194018)
